>Addgene plasmid #126058 | pMiNGo11-3 | addgene full sequence | sequence record 254993 | Addgene NGS Result
GTGCCGATGTATCACCTCTCGCAAGAATTCAAGCTTGGAGGAATTCCAATCCCACAAAAATCTGAGCTTA
ACAGCACAGTTGCTCCTCTCAGAGCAGAATCGGGTATTCAACACCCTCATATCAACTACTACGTTGTGTA
TAACGGTCCACATGCCGGTATATACGATGACTGGGGTTGTACAAAGGCGGCAACAAACGGCGTTCCCGGA
GTTGCACACAAGAAATTTGCCACTATTACAGAGGCAAGAGCAGCAGCTGACGCGTACACAACAAGTCAGC
AAACAGACAGGTTGAACTTCATCCCCAAAGGAGAAGCTCAACTCAAGCCCAAGAGCTTTGCTAAGGCCCT
AACAAGCCCACCAAAGCAAAAAGCCCACTGGCTCACGCTAGGAACCAAAAGGCCCAGCAGTGATCCAGCC
CCAAAAGAGATCTCCTTTGCCCCGGAGATTACAATGGACGATTTCCTCTATCTTTACGATCTAGGAAGGA
AGTTCGAAGGTGAAGGTGACGACACTATGTTCACCACTGATAATGAGAAGGTTAGCCTCTTCAATTTCAG
AAAGAATGCTGACCCACAGATGGTTAGAGAGGCCTACGCAGCAAGTCTCATCAAGACGATCTACCCGAGT
AACAATCTCCAGGAGATCAAATACCTTCCCAAGAAGGTTAAAGATGCAGTCAAAAGATTCAGGACTAATT
GCATCAAGAACACAGAGAAAGACATATTTCTCAAGATCAGAAGTACTATTCCAGTATGGACGATTCAAGG
CTTGCTTCATAAACCAAGGCAAGTAATAGAGATTGGAGTCTCTAAAAAGGTAGTTCCTACTGAATCTAAG
GCCATGCATGGAGTCTAAGATTCAAATCGAGGATCTAACAGAACTCGCCGTCAAGACTGGCGAACAGTTC
ATACAGAGTCTTTTACGACTCAATGACAAGAAGAAAATCTTCGTCAACATGGTGGAGCACGACACTCTGG
TCTACTCCAAAAATGTCAAAGATACAGTCTCAGAAGATCAAAGGGCTATTGAGACTTTTCAACAAAGGAT
AATTTCGGGAAACCTCCTCGGATTCCATTGCCCAGCTATCTGTCACTTCATCGAAAGGACAGTAGAAAAG
GAAGGTGGCTCCTACAAATGCCATCATTGCGATAAAGGAAAGGCTATCATTCAAGATCTCTCTGCCGACA
GTGGTCCCAAAGATGGACCCCCACCCACGAGGAGCATCGTGGAAAAAGAAGAGGTTCCAACCACGTCTAC
AAAGCAAGTGGATTGATGTGACATCTCCACTGACGTAAGGGATGACGCACAATCCCACTATCCTTCGCAA
GACCCTTCCTCTATATAAGGAAGTTCATTTCATTTGGAGAGGACACGCTCGAGTATAAGAGCTCATTTTT
ACAACAATTACCAACAACAACAAACAACAAACAACATTACAATTACATTTACAATTATCGATACCATGCT
TCGAGTAGCAGGTAGAAGGCTTTCTTCTTCAGCCGCTAGATCTTCATCTACCTTCTTTACAAGAAGCTCT
TTCACCGTTACCGATGATTCGTCTCCGGCAAGATCTCCTTCTCCGTCACTCACCTCTTCGTTTCTCGATC
AAATCAGAGGTTTCTCATCTAATTCGGTTTCTCCCGCACATCAGTTGGGTTTAGTCTCAGATCTTCCAGC
CACAGTGGCTGCTATTAAGAATCCCAGTTCAAAAATTGTATATGATGACTCCAACCATGAGCGTTATCCA
CCTGGAGATCCTAGCGCAATGTCCAAAGGAGAAGAACTGTTTACCGGTGTTGTGCCAATTTTGGTTGAAC
TCGATGGTGATGTCAACGGACATAAGTTCTCAGTGAGAGGCGAAGGAGAAGGTGACGCCACCATTGGAAA
ATTGACTCTTAAATTCATCTGTACTACTGGTAAACTTCCTGTACCATGGCCGACTCTCGTAACAACGCTT
ACGTACGGAGTTCAGTGCTTTTCGAGATACCCAGACCATATGAAAAGACATGACTTTTTTAAGTCGGCTA
TGCCTGAAGGTTACGTGCAAGAAAGAACAATTTCGTTCAAAGATGATGGAAAATATAAAACTAGAGCAGT
TGTTAAATTTGAAGGAGATACTTTGGTTAACCGCATTGAACTGAAAGGAACAGATTTTAAAGAAGATGGT
AATATTCTTGGACACAAACTCGAATACAATTTTAATAGTCATAACGTATACATCACTGCTGATAAGCAAA
AGAACGGAATTAAAGCGAATTTCACAGTACGCCATAATGTAGAAGATGGCAGTGTTCAACTTGCCGACCA
TTACCAACAAAACACCCCTATTGGAGACGGTCCGGTACTTCTTCCTGATAATCACTACCTCTCAACACAA
ACAGTCCTGAGCAAAGATCCAAATGAAAAAGGAACAGGTGGCGGCGGAAGTTAGCTTGTCCTGCTTTAAT
GAGATATGCGAGAAGCCTATGATCGCATGATATTTGCTTTCAATTCTGTTGTGCACGTTGTAAAAAACCT
GAGCATGTGTAGCTCAGATCCTTACCGCCGGTTTCGGTTCATTCTAATGAATATATCACCCGTTACTATC
GTATTTTTATGAATAATATTCTCCGTTCAATTTACTGATTGTACCCTACTACTTATATGTACAATATTAA
AATGAAAACAATATATTGTGCTGAATAGGTTTATAGCGACATCTATGATAGAGCGCCACAATAACAAACA
ATTGCGTTTTATTATTACAAATCCAATTTTAAAAAAAGCGGCAGAACCGGTCAAACCTAAAAGACTGATT
ACATAAATCTTATTCAAATTTCAAAAGTGCCCCAGGGGCTAGTATCTACGACACACCGAGCGGCGAACTA
ATAACGCTCACTGAAGGGAACTCCGGTTCCCCGCCGGCGCGCATGGGTGAGATTCCTTGAAGTTGAGTAT
TGGCCGTCCGCTCTACCGAAAGTTACGGGCACCATTCAACCCGGTCCAGCACGGCGGCCGGGTAACCGAC
TTGCTGCCCCGAGAATTATGCAGCATTTTTTTGGTGTATGTGGGCCCCAAATGAAGTGCAGGTCAAACCT
TGACAGTGACGACAAATCGTTGGGCGGGTCCAGGGCGAATTTTGCGACAACATGTCGAGGCTCAGCAGGA
CCGCTACTAGAATTCGAGCTCGGAGGAATTCCAATCCCACAAAAATCTGAGCTTAACAGCACAGTTGCTC
CTCTCAGAGCAGAATCGGGTATTCAACACCCTCATATCAACTACTACGTTGTGTATAACGGTCCACATGC
CGGTATATACGATGACTGGGGTTGTACAAAGGCGGCAACAAACGGCGTTCCCGGAGTTGCACACAAGAAA
TTTGCCACTATTACAGAGGCAAGAGCAGCAGCTGACGCGTACACAACAAGTCAGCAAACAGACAGGTTGA
ACTTCATCCCCAAAGGAGAAGCTCAACTCAAGCCCAAGAGCTTTGCTAAGGCCCTAACAAGCCCACCAAA
GCAAAAAGCCCACTGGCTCACGCTAGGAACCAAAAGGCCCAGCAGTGATCCAGCCCCAAAAGAGATCTCC
TTTGCCCCGGAGATTACAATGGACGATTTCCTCTATCTTTACGATCTAGGAAGGAAGTTCGAAGGTGAAG
GTGACGACACTATGTTCACCACTGATAATGAGAAGGTTAGCCTCTTCAATTTCAGAAAGAATGCTGACCC
ACAGATGGTTAGAGAGGCCTACGCAGCAAGTCTCATCAAGACGATCTACCCGAGTAACAATCTCCAGGAG
ATCAAATACCTTCCCAAGAAGGTTAAAGATGCAGTCAAAAGATTCAGGACTAATTGCATCAAGAACACAG
AGAAAGACATATTTCTCAAGATCAGAAGTACTATTCCAGTATGGACGATTCAAGGCTTGCTTCATAAACC
AAGGCAAGTAATAGAGATTGGAGTCTCTAAAAAGGTAGTTCCTACTGAATCTAAGGCCATGCATGGAGTC
TAAGATTCAAATCGAGGATCTAACAGAACTCGCCGTCAAGACTGGCGAACAGTTCATACAGAGTCTTTTA
CGACTCAATGACAAGAAGAAAATCTTCGTCAACATGGTGGAGCACGACACTCTGGTCTACTCCAAAAATG
TCAAAGATACAGTCTCAGAAGATCAAAGGGCTATTGAGACTTTTCAACAAAGGATAATTTCGGGAAACCT
CCTCGGATTCCATTGCCCAGCTATCTGTCACTTCATCGAAAGGACAGTAGAAAAGGAAGGTGGCTCCTAC
AAATGCCATCATTGCGATAAAGGAAAGGCTATCATTCAAGATCTCTCTGCCGACAGTGGTCCCAAAGATG
GACCCCCACCCACGAGGAGCATCGTGGAAAAAGAAGAGGTTCCAACCACGTCTACAAAGCAAGTGGATTG
ATGTGACATCTCCACTGACGTAAGGGATGACGCACAATCCCACTATCCTTCGCAAGACCCTTCCTCTATA
TAAGGAAGTTCATTTCATTTGGAGAGGACACGCTCGAGTATAAGAGCTCATTTTTACAACAATTACCAAC
AACAACAAACAACAAACAACATTACAATTACATTTACAATTATCGATACAATGTGAGACCGACTGGCTGT
GTATAAGGGAGCCTGACATTTATATTCCCCAGAACATCAGGTTAATGGCGTTTTTGATGTCATTTTCGCG
GTGGCTGAGATCAGCCACTTCTTCCCCGATAACGGAAACCGGCACACTGGCCATATCGGTGGTCATCATG
CGCCAGCTTTCATCCCCGATATGCACCACCGGGTAAAGTTCACGGGAGACTTTATCTGACAGCAGACGTG
CACTGGCCAGGGGGATCACCATCCGTCGCCCAGGCGTGTCAATAATATCACTCTGTACATCCACAAACAG
ACGATAACGGCTCTCTCTTTTATAGGTGTAAACCTTAAACTGCATTTCACCAGCCCCTGTTCTCGTCAGC
AAAAGAGCCGTTCATTTCAATAAACCGGGCGACCTCAGCCATCCCTTCCTGATTTTCCGCTTTCCAGCGT
TCGGCACGCAGACGACGGGCTTCATTCTGCATGGTTGTGCTTACCAGACCGGAGATATTGACATCATATA
TGCCTTGAGCAACTGATAGCTGTCGCTGTCAACTGTCACTGTAATACGCTGCTTCATAGCATACCTCTTT
TTGACATACTTCGGGTATACATATCAGTATATATTCTTATACCGCAAAAATCAGCGCGCAAATACGCATA
CTGTTATCTGGCTTTTAGTAAGCCGGATCCACGCGGCGTTTACGCCCCCCCTGCCACTCATCGCAGTACT
GTTGTAATTCATTAAGCATTCTGCCGACATGGAAGCCATCACAAACGGCATGATGAACCTGAATCGCCAG
CGGCATCAGCACCTTGTCGCCTTGCGTATAATATTTGCCCATGGTGAAAACGGGGGCGAAGAAGTTGTCC
ATATTGGCCACGTTTAAATCAAAACTGGTGAAACTCACCCAGGGATTGGCTGAAACGAAAAACATATTCT
CAATAAACCCTTTAGGGAAATAGGCCAGGTTTTCACCGTAACACGCCACATCTTGCGAATATATGTGTAG
AAACTGCCGGAAATCGTCGTGGTATTCACTCCAGAGCGATGAAAACGTTTCAGTTTGCTCATGGAAAACG
GTGTAACAAGGGTGAACACTATCCCATATCACCAGCTCACCGTCTTTCATTGCCATACGGAATTCCGGAT
GAGCATTCATCAGGCGGGCAAGAATGTGAATAAAGGCCGGATAAAACTTGTGCTTATTTTTCTTTACGGT
CTTTAAAAAGGCCGTAATATCCAGCTGAACGGTCTGGTTATAGGTACATTGAGCAACTGACTGAAATGCC
TCAAAATGTTCTTTACGATGCCATTGGGATATATCAACGGTGGTATATCCAGTGATTTTTTTCTCCATTT
TAGCTTCCTTAGCTCCTGAAAATCTCGATAACTCAAAAAATACGCCCGGTAGTGATCTTATTTCATTATG
GTGAAAGTTGGAACCTCTTACGTGCCGATCAAGGTCTCATTCGATGGGCGGCAAATTCATGCGTGACCAC
ATGGTCCTTCATGAGTATGTAAATGCTGCTGGGATTACAGGTGGCTCTGGAGGTAGAGATCATATGGTTC
TCCACGAATACGTTAACGCCGCAGGCATCACTGGCGGTAGTGGAGGACGCGACCATATGGTACTACATGA
ATATGTCAATGCAGCCGGAATAACCGGATAAGCTTAGAGCTTTCGTTCGTATCATCGGTTTCGACAACGT
TCGTCAAGTTCAATGCATCAGTTTCATTGCGCACACACCAGAATCCTACTGAGTTTGAGTATTATGGCAT
TGGGAAAACTGTTTTTCTTGTACCATTTGTTGTGCTTGTAATTTACTGTGTTTTTTATTCGGTTTTCGCT
ATCGAACTGTGAAATGGAAATGGATGGAGAAGAGTTAATGAATGATATGGTCCTTTTGTTCATTCTCAAA
TTAATATTATTTGTTTTTTCTCTTATTTGTTGTGTGTTGAATTTGAAATTATAAGAGATATGCAAACATT
TTGTTTTGAGTAAAAATGTGTCAAATCGTGGCCTCTAATGACCGAAGTTAATATGAGGAGTAAAACACTT
GTAGTTGTACCATTATGCTTATTCACTAGGCAACAAATATATTTTCAGACCTAGAAAAGCTGCAAATGTT
ACTGAATACAAGTATGTCCTCTTGTGTTTTAGACATTTATGAACTTTCCTTTATGTAATTTTCCAGAATC
CTTGTCAGATTCTAATCATTGCTTTATAATTATAGTTATACTCATGGATTTGTAGTTGAGTATGAAAATA
TTTTTTAATGCATTTTATGACTTGCCAATTGATTGACAACGCTTTACGAGGATGCACATGTGACCGAGGG
ACACGAAGTGATCCGTTTAAACTATCAGTGTTTGACAGGATATATTGGCGGGTAAACCTAAGAGAAAAGA
GCGTTTATTAGAATAATCGGATATTTAAAAGGGCGTGAAAAGGTTTATCCGTTCGTCCATTTGTATGTGC
CAGCCGTGCGGCTGCATGAAATCCTGGCCGGTTTGTCTGATGCCAAGCTGGCGGCCTGGCCGGCCAGCTT
GGCCGCTGAAGAAACCGAGCGCCGCCGTCTAAAAAGGTGATGTGTATTTGAGTAAAACAGCTTGCGTCAT
GCGGTCGCTGCGTATATGATGCGATGAGTAAATAAACAAATACGCAAGGGGAACGCATGAAGGTTATCGC
TGTACTTAACCAGAAAGGCGGGTCAGGCAAGACGACCATCGCAACCCATCTAGCCCGCGCCCTGCAACTC
GCCGGGGCCGATGTTCTGTTAGTCGATTCCGATCCCCAGGGCAGTGCCCGCGATTGGGCGGCCGTGCGGG
AAGATCAACCGCTAACCGTTGTCGGCATCGACCGCCCGACGATTGACCGCGACGTGAAGGCCATCGGCCG
GCGCGACTTCGTAGTGATCGACGGAGCGCCCCAGGCGGCGGACTTGGCTGTGTCCGCGATCAAGGCAGCC
GACTTCGTGCTGATTCCGGTGCAGCCAAGCCCTTACGACATATGGGCCACCGCCGACCTGGTGGAGCTGG
TTAAGCAGCGCATTGAGGTCACGGATGGAAGGCTACAAGCGGCCTTTGTCGTGTCGCGGGCGATCAAAGG
CACGCGCATCGGCGGTGAGGTTGCCGAGGCGCTGGCCGGGTACGAGCTGCCCATTCTTGAGTCCCGTATC
ACGCAGCGCGTGAGCTACCCAGGCACTGCCGCCGCCGGCACAACCGTTCTTGAATCAGAACCCGAGGGCG
ACGCTGCCCGCGAGGTCCAGGCGCTGGCCGCTGAAATTAAATCAAAACTCATTTGAGTTAATGAGGTAAA
GAGAAAATGAGCAAAAGCACAAACACGCTAAGTGCCGGCCGTCCGAGCGCACGCAGCAGCAAGGCTGCAA
CGTTGGCCAGCCTGGCAGACACGCCAGCCATGAAGCGGGTCAACTTTCAGTTGCCGGCGGAGGATCACAC
CAAGCTGAAGATGTACGCGGTACGCCAAGGCAAGACCATTACCGAGCTGCTATCTGAATACATCGCGCAG
CTACCAGAGTAAATGAGCAAATGAATAAATGAGTAGATGAATTTTAGCGGCTAAAGGAGGCGGCATGGAA
AATCAAGAACAACCAGGCACCGACGCCGTGGAATGCCCCATGTGTGGAGGAACGGGCGGTTGGCCAGGCG
TAAGCGGCTGGGTTGTCTGCCGGCCCTGCAATGGCACTGGAACCCCCAAGCCCGAGGAATCGGCGTGAGC
GGTCGCAAACCATCCGGCCCGGTACAAATCGGCGCGGCGCTGGGTGATGACCTGGTGGAGAAGTTGAAGG
CCGCGCAGGCCGCCCAGCGGCAACGCATCGAGGCAGAAGCACGCCCCGGTGAATCGTGGCAAGCGGCCGC
TGATCGAATCCGCAAAGAATCCCGGCAACCGCCGGCAGCCGGTGCGTCGTCGATTAGGAAGCCGCCCAAG
GGCGACGAGCAACCAGATTTTTTCGTTCCGATGCTCTATGACGTGGGCACCCGCGATAGTCGCAGCATCA
TGGACGTGGCCGTTTTCCGTCTGTCGAAGCGTGACCGACGAGCTGGCGAGGTGATCCGCTACGAGCTTCC
AGACGGGCACGTAGAGGTTTCCGCAGGGCCGGCCGGCATGGCCAGTGTGTGGGATTACGACCTGGTACTG
ATGGCGGTTTCCCATCTAACCGAATCCATGAACCGATACCGGGAAGGGAAGGGAGACAAGCCCGGCCGCG
TGTTCCGTCCACACGTTGCGGACGTACTCAAGTTCTGCCGGCGAGCCGATGGCGGAAAGCAGAAAGACGA
CCTGGTAGAAACCTGCATTCGGTTAAACACCACGCACGTTGCCATGCAGCGTACGAAGAAGGCCAAGAAC
GGCCGCCTGGTGACGGTATCCGAGGGTGAAGCCTTGATTAGCCGCTACAAGATCGTAAAGAGCGAAACCG
GGCGGCCGGAGTACATCGAGATCGAGCTAGCTGATTGGATGTACCGCGAGATCACAGAAGGCAAGAACCC
GGACGTGCTGACGGTTCACCCCGATTACTTTTTGATCGATCCCGGCATCGGCCGTTTTCTCTACCGCCTG
GCACGCCGCGCCGCAGGCAAGGCAGAAGCCAGATGGTTGTTCAAGACGATCTACGAACGCAGTGGCAGCG
CCGGAGAGTTCAAGAAGTTCTGTTTCACCGTGCGCAAGCTGATCGGGTCAAATGACCTGCCGGAGTACGA
TTTGAAGGAGGAGGCGGGGCAGGCTGGCCCGATCCTAGTCATGCGCTACCGCAACCTGATCGAGGGCGAA
GCATCCGCCGGTTCCTAATGTACGGAGCAGATGCTAGGGCAAATTGCCCTAGCAGGGGAAAAAGGTCGAA
AAAGCTTCTTTCCTGTGGATAGCACGTACATTGGGAACCCAAAGCCGTACATTGGGAACCGGAACCCGTA
CATTGGGAACCCAAAGCCGTACATTGGGAACCGGTCACACATGTAAGTGACTGATATAAAAGAGAAAAAA
GGCGATTTTTCCGCCTAAAACTCTTTAAAACTTATTAAAACTCTTAAAACCCGCCTGGCCTGTGCATAAC
TGTCTGGCCAGCGCACAGCCGAACAGCTGCAAAAAGCGCCCACATCAAGGCTCCGAGTGCGCGGAACCCC
TATTTGTTTATTTTTCTAAATACATTCAAATATGTATCCGCTCATGAGACAATAACCCTGATAAATGCTT
CAATAATATTGAAAAAGGAAGAGTATGGCTAAAATGAGAATATCACCGGAATTGAAAAAACTGATCGAAA
AATACCGCTGCGTAAAAGATACGGAAGGAATGTCTCCTGCTAAGGTATATAAGCTGGTGGGAGAAAATGA
AAACCTATATTTAAAAATGACGGACAGCCGGTATAAAGGGACCACCTATGATGTGGAACGGGAAAAGGAC
ATGATGCTATGGCTGGAAGGAAAGCTGCCTGTTCCAAAGGTCCTGCACTTTGAACGGCATGATGGCTGGA
GCAATCTGCTCATGAGTGAGGCCGATGGCGTCCTTTGCTCGGAAGAGTATGAAGATGAACAAAGCCCTGA
AAAGATTATCGAGCTGTATGCGGAGTGCATCAGGCTCTTTCACTCCATCGACATATCGGATTGTCCCTAT
ACGAATAGCTTAGACAGCCGCTTAGCCGAATTGGATTACTTACTGAATAACGATCTGGCCGATGTGGATT
GCGAAAACTGGGAAGAGGACACTCCATTTAAAGATCCGCGCGAGCTGTATGATTTTTTAAAGACGGAAAA
GCCCGAAGAGGAACTTGTCTTTTCCCACGGCGACCTGGGAGACAGCAACATCTTTGTGAAAGATGGCAAA
GTAAGTGGCTTTATTGATCTTGGGAGAAGCGGCAGGGCGGACAAGTGGTATGACATTGCCTTCTGCGTCC
GGTCGCTCAGGGAGGATATCGGGGAAGAACAGTATGTCGAGCTATTTTTTGACTTACTGGGGATCAAGCC
TGATTGGGAGAAAATAAAATATTATATTTTACTGGATGAATTGTTTTAGCTGTCAGACCAAGTTTACTCA
TATATACTTTAGATTGATTTAAAACTTCATTTTTAATTTAAAAGGATCTAGGTGAAGATCCTTTTTGATA
ATCTCATGACCAAAATCCCTTAACGTGAGTTTTCGTTCCACTGAGCGTCAGACCCCGTAGAAAAGATCAA
AGGATCTTCTTGAGATCCTTTTTTTCTGCGCGTAATCTGCTGCTTGCAAACAAAAAAACCACCGCTACCA
GCGGTGGTTTGTTTGCCGGATCAAGAGCTACCAACTCTTTTTCCGAAGGTAACTGGCTTCAGCAGAGCGC
AGATACCAAATACTGTTCTTCTAGTGTAGCCGTAGTTAGGCCACCACTTCAAGAACTCTGTAGCACCGCC
TACATACCTCGCTCTGCTAATCCTGTTACCAGTGGCTGCTGCCAGTGGCGATAAGTCGTGTCTTACCGGG
TTGGACTCAAGACGATAGTTACCGGATAAGGCGCAGCGGTCGGGCTGAACGGGGGGTTCGTGCACACAGC
CCAGCTTGGAGCGAACGACCTACACCGAACTGAGATACCTACAGCGTGAGCTATGAGAAAGCGCCACGCT
TCCCGAAGGGAGAAAGGCGGACAGGTATCCGGTAAGCGGCAGGGTCGGAACAGGAGAGCGCACGAGGGAG
CTTCCAGGGGGAAACGCCTGGTATCTTTATAGTCCTGTCGGGTTTCGCCACCTCTGACTTGAGCGTCGAT
TTTTGTGATGCTCGTCAGGGGGGCGGAGCCTATGGAAAAACGCCAGCAACGCGGCCTTTTTACGGTTCCT
GCTCGGATCTGTTGGACCGGACAGTAGTCATGGTTGATGGGCTGCCTGTATCGAGTGGTGATTTTGTGCC
GAGCTGCCGGTCGGGGAGCTGTTGGCTGGCTGGTGGCAGGATATATTGTGGTGTAAACAAATTGACGCTT
AGACAACTTAATAACACATTGCGGACGTTTTTAATGTACTGGGGTTGAACACTCT
Features (pLannotate 1.2.2; 25 found; start..end, strand, type, name):
     40..846     +  CDS            IBMP_CAMVB (fragment): Experimental evidence at protein level: Swiss-Prot protein existence level 1. Enhances the ribosomal termination-reinitiation event leading to the translation of major open reading frames on the polycistronic viral RNAs. From Cauliflower mosaic virus (strain Bari 1) (CaMV).
   1030..1375    +  promoter       CaMV 35S promoter: strong constitutive promoter from cauliflower mosaic virus
   1327..1373    +  promoter       minimal CaMV 35S promoter: minimal 35S promoter from cauliflower mosaic virus
   1404..1457    +  misc_feature   TMV Ω: translational enhancer from the tobacco mosaic virus 5'-leader sequence (Gallie et al., 1988)
   1466..1765    +  CDS            FES1 (fragment): UCRI_SOLTU - Experimental evidence at protein level: Swiss-Prot protein existence level 1. Component of the ubiquinol-cytochrome c oxidoreductase, a multisubunit transmembrane complex that is part of the mitochondrial electron transport chain which drives oxidative phosphorylation. The respiratory chain contains 3 multisubunit complexes succinate dehydrogenase (complex II, CII), ubiquinol-cytochrome c oxidoreductase (cytochrome b-c1 complex, complex III, CIII) and cytochrome c oxidase (complex IV, CIV), that cooperate to transfer electrons derived from NADH and succinate to molecular oxygen, c
   1769..2410    +  CDS            GFP(1-10): fragment of superfolder GFP consisting of the first 10 β-strands associates with GFP11, the 11th β-strand, to reconstitute fluorescent GFP (Cabantous et al., 2005; Kamiyama et al., 2016)
   2441..3148    +  terminator     OCS terminator: octopine synthase terminator
   3175..3981    +  CDS            IBMP_CAMVB (fragment): Experimental evidence at protein level: Swiss-Prot protein existence level 1. Enhances the ribosomal termination-reinitiation event leading to the translation of major open reading frames on the polycistronic viral RNAs. From Cauliflower mosaic virus (strain Bari 1) (CaMV).
   4165..4510    +  promoter       CaMV 35S promoter: strong constitutive promoter from cauliflower mosaic virus
   4462..4508    +  promoter       minimal CaMV 35S promoter: minimal 35S promoter from cauliflower mosaic virus
   4539..4592    +  misc_feature   TMV Ω: translational enhancer from the tobacco mosaic virus 5'-leader sequence (Gallie et al., 1988)
   4643..4945    -  CDS            ccdB: CCDB_ECOLI - Also known as G, letB, letD. Experimental evidence at protein level: Swiss-Prot protein existence level 1. Toxic component of a type II toxin-antitoxin (TA) system, functioning in plasmid maintainence. Responsible for the post- segregational killing (PSK) of plasmid-free cells, also referred to as a plasmid addiction system. Half-life of over 2 hours. Cell killing by CcdB is accompanied by filamentation, defects in chromosome and plasmid segregation, defects in cell division, formation of anucleate cells, decreased DNA synthesis and plasmid loss. Interferes with the activity of DN
   4950..5108    -  CDS            ccdA (fragment): CCDA_ECO57 - Also known as H, letA. Experimental evidence at protein level: Swiss-Prot protein existence level 1. Antitoxin component of a type II toxin-antitoxin (TA) system which inhibits the post-segregational killing (PSK) of plasmid-free cells, also referred to as a plasmid addiction system. Binds to and blocks the activity of CcdB; will also remove bound CcdB protein from the CcdB-GyrA complex by forming a CcdA-CcdB complex, a process termed rejuvenation. Functions as a transcriptional corepressor for the ccdAB operon, repression also requires CcdB (By similarity). From Escherichia coli
   5290..5948    -  CDS            CmR: chloramphenicol acetyltransferase; cat; confers resistance to chloramphenicol
   5949..6051    -  promoter       cat promoter: promoter of the E. coli cat gene encoding chloramphenicol acetyltransferase
   6082..6129    +  CDS            GFP11: 11th β-strand of superfolder GFP associates with GFP(1-10), consisting of the first 10 β-strands, to reconstitute fluorescent GFP (Cabantous et al., 2005; Kamiyama et al., 2016)
   6268..6900    +  terminator     E9 terminator: terminator and polyadenylation signal from the pea rbcS-E9 gene
   6963..6987    +  misc_feature   RB T-DNA repeat: right border repeat from nopaline C58 T-DNA
   7267..7896    +  CDS            pVS1 StaA: stability protein from the Pseudomonas plasmid pVS1 (Heeb et al., 2000)
   8325..9398    +  CDS            pVS1 RepA: replication protein from the Pseudomonas plasmid pVS1 (Heeb et al., 2000)
   9464..9658    +  rep_origin     pVS1 oriV: origin of replication for the Pseudomonas plasmid pVS1 (Heeb et al., 2000)
   9720..9824    +  promoter       AmpR promoter: bla
   9825..10619   +  CDS            KanR: aminoglycoside phosphotransferase; aphA-3; confers resistance to kanamycin
  10790..11378   +  rep_origin     ori: high-copy-number ColE1/pMB1/pBR322/pUC origin of replication
  11514..11538   +  misc_feature   LB T-DNA repeat: left border repeat from nopaline C58 T-DNA
