[The description below was written by a language model from this plasmid's Addgene catalogue record and pLannotate feature annotations shown in this document.]
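Description:
pMiNGo11-3 is a plant binary expression vector built on the pAGM4723 backbone and designed as a Golden Gate acceptor for testing whether a candidate protein is targeted to mitochondria in plant cells, using self-assembling split GFP. The backbone carries a high-copy ColE1/pUC-type origin for E. coli, the pVS1 oriV with its RepA and StaA genes for replication and stable maintenance in Agrobacterium, and a kanamycin resistance gene. Nopaline-type left and right T-DNA border repeats flank the payload for Agrobacterium-mediated transfer. The catalogue lists a total size far larger than the 11,605 nt sequenced record, so the catalogue figure is probably an entry error.

The T-DNA holds two expression units, each driven by a CaMV 35S promoter followed by the TMV Ω translational enhancer. The first encodes the N-terminal 100 residues of the potato (Solanum tuberosum) mitochondrial Rieske iron-sulphur protein fused at its C-terminus to GFP1-10, ending in the OCS terminator. This places the large, non-fluorescent GFP fragment in mitochondria as an organelle-resident detector. The second unit contains a BsaI-flanked ccdB cassette with a chloramphenicol resistance gene, followed by GFP11 and the pea rbcS-E9 terminator. The catalogue describes the tag as three GFP11 copies joined by 5 aa linkers, although the annotation marks only one. Golden Gate cloning replaces the ccdB/CmR cassette with a candidate coding sequence, creating a C-terminal GFP11 fusion, and the toxin counter-selects uncut vector in standard strains. The empty vector must therefore be propagated in a ccdB-tolerant strain under chloramphenicol and kanamycin selection. Fluorescence is reconstituted only if the candidate fusion reaches the same compartment as GFP1-10, which indicates mitochondrial import.
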