Addgene plasmid #126058: pMiNGo11-3
Purpose: A self-assembling split-GFP based Golden Gate vector to determine protein targeting to mitochondria in plant cell
Depositing lab: Ralf-Bernd Klösgen. Depositing organization: Martin-Luther-Universitaet Halle-Wittenberg. Publication: Targeting specificity of nuclear-encoded organelle proteins with a self-assembling split-fluorescent protein toolkit. Sharma M, Kretschmer C, Lampe C, Stuttmann J, Klosgen RB. J Cell Sci. 2019 Jun 3;132(11). pii: jcs.230839. doi: 10.1242/jcs.230839. PubMed 31085714.
Backbone
  Vector backbone: pAGM4723
  Total vector size (bp): 117487
  Vector type: Plant Expression ; Binary
Growth in bacteria
  Bacterial resistance: Chloramphenicol and Kanamycin, 25 & 50 μg/mL
  Growth temperature: 37°C
  Growth strain: ccdB Survival
  Copy number: Unknown
Gene/Insert 1
  Gene/Insert name: mitochondria Rieske iron sulphur protein (1-100 aa) (alt name: mtRi)
  Species: Solanum tuberosum
  Insert size (bp): 969
  GenBank ID: X79332.1
  Tag / fusion protein: GFP1-10 (C terminal on insert)
Gene/Insert 2
  Gene/Insert name: ccdB cassette (BsaI)
  Species: E. coli
  Insert size (bp): 1458
Gene/Insert 3
  Gene/Insert name: GFP11x3 (5 aa linker) (alt name: GFP11 M3)
  Insert size (bp): 201
Resource information
  A portion of this plasmid was derived from a plasmid made by: Huang Lab via Addgene
Terms and licenses: Academic/Nonprofit Terms; Industry Terms: Not Available to Industry
Depositor comments: Please incubate bacteria at 30 degrees Celsius after transformations to increase efficiency. Further growth after transformants are obtained should be performed at 37 degrees Celsius.
How to cite: pMiNGo11-3 was a gift from Ralf-Bernd Klösgen (Addgene plasmid # 126058 ; http://n2t.net/addgene:126058 ; RRID:Addgene_126058)
